Addgene plasmid #17969: pMC1s
Depositing lab: Sabine Ehrt. Publication: Silencing Mycobacterium smegmatis by using tetracycline repressors. Guo XV, Monteleone M, Klotzsche M, Kamionka A, Hillen W, Braunstein M, Ehrt S, Schnappinger D. J Bacteriol. 2007 Jul . 189(13):4614-23. 10.1128/JB.00216-07 PubMed 17483222.
Backbone
  Vector backbone: pMV306
  Backbone size w/o insert (bp): 4500
  Vector type: mycobacteria expression
Growth in bacteria
  Bacterial resistance: Kanamycin, 50 μg/mL
  Growth temperature: 37°C
  Growth strain: DH5alpha
  Growth instructions: This plasmid is low copy number in E. coli and integrative in mycobacteria.
  Copy number: Low Copy
Gene/Insert
  Gene/Insert name: tetR (B) (alt names: tetracycline repressor; wild-type tetR)
  Insert size (bp): 600
  Cloning method: Restriction Enzyme
  Sequencing primers: 5′ n/a
Terms and licenses: Academic/Nonprofit Terms; Industry Terms: Not Available to Industry
Depositor comments: tetR is not codon-usage adapted for mycobacteria. tetR is expressed from a strong mycobacterial promoter (psmyc = puv15). This is a derivative of pMV306K, which is a single-copy-integrating plasmid which inserts into L5 attB. Also see Pubmed ID 15687379.
How to cite: pMC1s was a gift from Sabine Ehrt (Addgene plasmid # 17969 ; http://n2t.net/addgene:17969 ; RRID:Addgene_17969)
