[The description below was written by a language model from this plasmid's Addgene catalogue record and pLannotate feature annotations shown in this document.]
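Description:
pMC1s is a mycobacterial expression plasmid built on the pMV306 backbone (a derivative of pMV306K) that delivers a constitutively expressed tetracycline repressor to mycobacteria as a single chromosomal copy. It is a shuttle vector. In E. coli it replicates from a ColE1/pMB1-type origin; the automated annotation labels this origin high copy, but the depositor describes the plasmid as low copy in E. coli. It has no mycobacterial replication origin. Instead it carries the mycobacteriophage L5 integrase gene and flanking phage sequence, which direct site-specific insertion into the L5 attB site of the host genome. The attP site itself is not annotated in the feature table. A Tn903-derived aph(3')-Ia kanamycin resistance gene provides selection.

The payload is wild-type tetR(B), the roughly 600 bp E. coli class B repressor gene, which has not been codon-adapted for mycobacteria. According to the depositor it is driven by the strong mycobacterial promoter Psmyc (also called Puv15). This promoter does not appear as a named feature in the table, although it presumably lies in the unannotated region adjacent to the tetR coding sequence. The rrnB T1 and T2 terminators lie on either side of the tetR region and a residual multiple cloning site fragment.

TetR binds tet operator sequences and releases them when tetracycline or an analogue is bound. A strain carrying the integrated pMC1s therefore supplies the repressor half of a tetracycline-regulated system. Paired with a target gene placed under a tetO-containing promoter, it allows inducible expression or conditional silencing of genes, as described for Mycobacterium smegmatis in the associated publication.
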