Features (pLannotate 1.2.2; 11 found; start..end, strand, type, name):
     73..693     -  CDS            tetR: TETR2_ECOLX - Experimental evidence at protein level: Swiss-Prot protein existence level 1. TetR is the repressor of the tetracycline resistance element; its N-terminal region forms a helix-turn-helix structure and binds DNA. Binding of tetracycline to TetR reduces the repressor affinity for the tetracycline resistance gene (tetA) promoter operator sites. From Escherichia coli.
    915..1019    -  CDS            Y4104_STRCO (fragment): Protein inferred from homology: Swiss-Prot protein existence level 3. From Streptomyces coelicolor (strain ATCC BAA-471 / A3(2) / M145).
   1055..1082    -  terminator     rrnB T2 terminator: transcription terminator T2 from the E. coli rrnB gene
   1264..1852    -  rep_origin     ori: high-copy-number ColE1/pMB1/pBR322/pUC origin of replication
   1900..2043    -  CDS            TRA2_ECOLX (fragment): Protein predicted: Swiss-Prot protein existence level 4. Required for transposition of transposon Tn903. From Escherichia coli.
   2184..2999    -  CDS            KanR: aminoglycoside phosphotransferase; aph(3')-Ia; confers resistance to kanamycin in bacteria or G418 (Geneticin®) in eukaryotes
   3117..3221    +  CDS            32 (fragment): VG32_BPML5 - Protein predicted: Swiss-Prot protein existence level 4. From Mycobacterium phage L5 (Mycobacteriophage L5).
   3283..4395    -  CDS            33: VINT_BPML5 - Also known as int. Protein inferred from homology: Swiss-Prot protein existence level 3. Integrase is necessary for integration of the phage into the host genome by site-specific recombination. From Mycobacterium phage L5 (Mycobacteriophage L5).
   4808..4909    +  CDS            34.1 (fragment): VG341_BPMD2 - Protein predicted: Swiss-Prot protein existence level 4. Putative excisionase. From Mycobacterium phage D29 (Mycobacteriophage D29).
   4942..4988    -  terminator     rrnB T1 terminator: transcription terminator T1 from the E. coli rrnB gene
   5035..5052    +  misc_feature   MCS (fragment): multiple cloning site
>Addgene plasmid #17969 | pMC1s | depositor full sequence | sequence record 8530 | Author sequence
GGCCGCAAAATAAAAAAGGGGACCTCTAGGGTCCCCAATTAATTAGCTAAAGCCGCTAGCCCATGGTCAT
TAAGACCCACTTTCACATTTAAGTTGTTTTTCTAATCCGCATATGATCAATTCAAGGCCGAATAAGAAGG
CTGGCTCTGCACCTTGGTGATCAAATAATTCGATAGCTTGTCGTAATAATGGCGGCATACTATCAGTAGT
AGGTGTTTCCCTTTCTTCTTTAGCGACTTGATGCTCTTGATCTTCCAATACGCAACCTAAGGTAAAATGC
CCCACAGCGCTGAGTGCATATAACGCGTTCTCTAGTGAAAAACCTTGTTGGCATAAAAAGGCTAATTGAT
TTTCGAGAGTTTCATACTGTTTTTCTGTAGGCCGTGTACCTAAATGTACTTTTGCTCCATCGCGATGACT
TAGTAAAGCACATCTAAAACTTTTAGCGTTATTACGTAAAAAATCTTGCCAGCTTTCCCCTTCTAAAGGG
CAAAAGTGAGTATGGTGCCTATCTAACATCTCAATGGCTAAGGCGTCGAGCAGGGCCCGCTTATTTTTTA
CATGCCAATACAATGTAGGCTGCTCTACACCAAGCTTCTGGGCGAGTTTACGGGTTGTTAAACCTTCGAT
TCCGACCTCATTAAGCAGCTCTAATGCGCTGTTAATCACTTTACTTTTATCTAATCTAGACATTGCGAAG
TGATTCCTCCTGATGGTACCATGCGGATCGTGCTCATTTCGGGCGGCGAATCTCTCGGCGTCGAAATGAT
GTATGCCGTGCTGGTCGTACACACGGGTACTCCCAGAGCCTACTCGACCGAGCACACGCAGGACAAACTC
GCCCACCCCGGGTGGGTTCTCCCGCTCGTCAGAGACCCTTCTCACACCGGGCCTGTGCGTGCGAACGCAC
AGATCAACGCCGGGATGGCGTAGAGCTCACTGCGCAGCACCGTGGGGATGCGGCCGATCATCACGTCGCG
GATCGTGCCGCCTCCCACGGCCGTGACGGTGCCGACGATCCAATATTTCTAGAGTGCATGCAGTATTAAA
CGCAAAAAGGCCATCCGTCAGGATGGCCTTCTGCTTAGCTAATCAGCGGCCGCACGCGTTGCGCTCGGTC
GTTCGGCTGCGGCGAGCGGTATCAGCTCACTCAAAGGCGGTAATACGGTTATCCACAGAATCAGGGGATA
ACGCAGGAAAGAACATGTGAGCAAAAGGCCAGCAAAAGGCCAGGAACCGTAAAAAGGCCGCGTTGCTGGC
GTTTTTCCATAGGCTCCGCCCCCCTGACGAGCATCACAAAAATCGACGCTCAAGTCAGAGGTGGCGAAAC
CCGACAGGACTATAAAGATACCAGGCGTTTCCCCCTGGAAGCTCCCTCGTGCGCTCTCCTGTTCCGACCC
TGCCGCTTACCGGATACCTGTCCGCCTTTCTCCCTTCGGGAAGCGTGGCGCTTTCTCAATGCTCACGCTG
TAGGTATCTCAGTTCGGTGTAGGTCGTTCGCTCCAAGCTGGGCTGTGTGCACGAACCCCCCGTTCAGCCC
GACCGCTGCGCCTTATCCGGTAACTATCGTCTTGAGTCCAACCCGGTAAGACACGACTTATCGCCACTGG
CAGCAGCCACTGGTAACAGGATTAGCAGAGCGAGGTATGTAGGCGGTGCTACAGAGTTCTTGAAGTGGTG
GCCTAACTACGGCTACACTAGAAGGACAGTATTTGGTATCTGCGCTCTGCTGAAGCCAGTTACCTTCGGA
AAAAGAGTTGGTAGCTCTTGATCCGGCAAACAAACCACCGCTGGTAGCGGTGGTTTTTTTGTTTGCAAGC
AGCAGATTACGCGCAGAAAAAAAGGATCTCAAGAAGATCCTTTGATCTTTTCTACGGGGTCTGACGCTCA
GTGGAACTAGTGAGGTCTGCCTCGTGAAGAAGGTGTTGCTGACTCATACCAGGCCTGAATCGCCCCATCA
TCCAGCCAGAAAGTGAGGGAGCCACGGTTGATGAGAGCTTTGTTGTAGGTGGACCAGTTGGTGATTTTGA
ACTTTTGCTTTGCCACGGAACGGTCTGCGTTGTCGGGAAGATGCGTGATCTGATCCTTCAACTCAGCAAA
AGTTCGATTTATTCAACAAAGCCGCCGTCCCGTCAAGTCAGCGTAATGCTCTGCCAGTGTTACAACCAAT
TAACCAATTCTGATTAGAAAAACTCATCGAGCATCAAATGAAACTGCAATTTATTCATATCAGGATTATC
AATACCATATTTTTGAAAAAGCCGTTTCTGTAATGAAGGAGAAAACTCACCGAGGCAGTTCCATAGGATG
GCAAGATCCTGGTATCGGTCTGCGATTCCGACTCGTCCAACATCAATACAACCTATTAATTTCCCCTCGT
CAAAAATAAGGTTATCAAGTGAGAAATCACCATGAGTGACGACTGAATCCGGTGAGAATGGCAAAAGATT
ATGCATTTCTTTCCAGACTTGTTCAACAGGCCAGCCATTACGCTCGTCATCAAAATCACTCGCATCAACC
AAACCGTTATTCATTCGTGATTGCGCCTGAGCGAGACGAAATACGCGATCGCTGTTAAAAGGACAATTAC
AAACAGGAATCGAATGCAACCGGCGCAGGAACACTGCCAGCGCATCAACAATATTTTCACCTGAATCAGG
ATATTCTTCTAATACCTGGAATGCTGTTTTCCCGGGGATCGCAGTGGTGAGTAACCATGCATCATCAGGA
GTACGGATAAAATGCTTGATGGTCGGAAGAGGCATAAATTCCGTCAGCCAGTTTAGTCTGACCATCTCAT
CTGTAACATCATTGGCAACGCTACCTTTGCCATGTTTCAGAAACAACTCTGGCGCATGGGGCTTCCCATA
CAAGCGATAGATTGTCGCACCTGATTGCCCGACATTATCGCGAGCCCATTTATACCCATATAAATCAGCA
TCCATGTTGGAATTTAATCGCGGCCTCGAGCAAGACGTTTCCCGTTGAATATGGCTCATAACACCCCTTG
TATTACTGTTTATGTAAGCAGACAGTTTTATTGTTCATGATGATATATTTTTATCTTGTGCAATGTAACA
TCAGAGATTTTGAGACACAACGTCGCTTTGTTGCTAGCTGGCGGGAACGGCAATGCTCCTGGCGGCGGCG
GGGCTGGTGCCCAGGTCTCCGCACAGAGCGGCGGTGCTGGCGCTCGCGGCCAGGCGTGGTTCTTCGCGTA
CTGACAAGAAACCCCCCTCTTTAGGACTCAGTGTCCTTGGGAGGGGGGCTTTTTGCGTTTCAGGAGGTCT
TGGCCAGCTTGGACATCGCCTCAGCGATAGCCTCGTCGCGGGCCTCAGACGCCATCTGGTACTTCATCGC
CATCCTAGGAGTCGTGTGACCGAGACGGGCCATCAGCTCCTTGGTCGTCGCACCTGCCTGAGCGGCGAAC
GTAGCGCCGACAGCGCGGAGGTCGTGGATGCGGAGTTCCGGCCGACCGATCTTGGCGTAGCCACGCTTCA
GCGACTTGGTGAACGCGGACTTCGACAGCCGGTTGCCCTGCGTCGTGGTCACCAGGAATGCCTCGGGGCC
CTTGTTCATCTTCGTACGGTCCTTCATGTGCGCTCGGATCATCTCCGCGACGTGAGGCGGAACCGTCACA
GGACGCTTCGACCGGACGGTCTTGGCGTTGCCAACGACGATCTTGTTCCCCACGCGGGAAGCGCCACGGC
GCACCCGGAGCTTCATCGTCATGCCGTCGTCCACGATGTCCTTGCGGCGAAGCTCGATCAGCTCTCCGAA
CCGGAGGCTCGTCCACGCCAGGATGTATGCCGCGATCCGGTAGTGCTCGAAGATCTCAGCGGCGACGATG
TCCAGCTCCTCAGGCGTCAGCGCCTCTACGTCGCGCTCATCGGCTGCCTTCTGCTCGATCCGGCACGGGT
TCTCTGCGATCAGCTTGTCCTCGACCGCTGTGTTCATCACCGCCCGGAGGACGTTGTAGGCATGCCGGCG
GGCAGTCGGGTGCTTCCTACCCATCCCGGCCCACCACGCACGCACCAGAGCTGGCGTCATCTCTGTGACC
GCCACTTCACCTAGCACCGGGTAGATGCGGCGCTCCGCGTGCCCGCTGTACAGATCCCTGGTGCCGTCTG
CGAGGTCGCGCTCCACGAGCCACTTCCGGGTGTACTCCTCCAGCGTGATGGCGCTGGCGGCTGCCTTCTT
CGCCCGGTCCTGTGGAGGGGTCCAGGTCTCCATCTCGATGAGCCGCTTCTCGCCCGCGAGCCAGGCTTCG
GCGTCCATCTTGTTGTCGTAGGTCTGCAGCGCGTAGTACCTCACACCGTCCTGCGGGTTGACGTATGAGG
CTTGGATCCTCCCGCTGCGCTGAGTCTTCAGCGATCCCCATCCGCGACGTGCCAACTAGGTCTCCTCTCG
TCGTGAACAAGGCTACCGGGTTGCAACTCCTGTGCAACTCTCAGGCTTCAACGCGCTTCTACGACCTGCA
ATTTCTTTCCACTTAGAGGATGCAGCCGAGAGGGGGTAAAAACCTATCTTGACCGGCCCATATATGTGGT
CGGCAGACACCCATTCTTCCAAACTAGCTACGCGGGTTCGATTCCCGTCGCCCGCTCCGCTGGTCAGAGG
GTGTTTTCGCCCTCTGGCCATTTTTCTTTCCAGGGGTCTGCAACTCTTGTGCGACTCTTCTGACCTGGGC
ATACGCGGTTGCAACGCATCCCTGATCTGGCTACTTTCGATGCTGACAAACGAATAGAGCCCCCCGCCTG
CGCGAACAGACGAGGGGCATTCACACCAGATTGGAGCTGGTGCAGTGAAGAGAATAGACCGGGACAAGGT
TGCACCGGGAGTTGCAGCGGTCGGAACCCTCGCCGTCGGCGGGCTGGCGTTCGCCCTGTCGTTCACGGCT
CTAGCTGATCACCGCGGCCATGATGGCCGGACAAACAACAGATAAAACGAAAGGCCCAGTCTTTCGACTG
AGCCTTTCGTTTTATTTGATGCCTGGCAGTCGATCGTACGCTAGTTAACTACGTCGACATCGATAAGCTT
CGAATTCTGCAGCTGGATCCATGGATATCTAGATTTAAAGATCTGGTACCGC
