>Addgene plasmid #17969 | pMC1s | addgene partial sequence | sequence record 23840 | Tet-R 5'-GGCGAGTTTACGGGTTGTTA-3'
CTAATGACTATTAGCAGCTCTATGCGCTGTTAATCACTTTACTTTTATCTAATCTAGACATTGCGAAGTG
ATTCCTCCTGATGGTACCATGCGGATCGTGCTCATTTCGGGCGGCGAATCTCTCGGCGTCGAAATGATGT
ATGCCGTGCTGGTCGTACACACGGGTACTCCCAGAGCCTACTCGACCGAGCACACGCAGGACAAACTCGC
CCACCCCGGGTGGGTTCTCCCGCTCGTCAGAGACCCTTCTCACACCGGGCCTGTGCGTGCGAACGCACAG
ATCAACGCCGGGATGGCGTAGAGCTCACTGCGCAGCACCGTGGGGATGCGGCCGATCATCACGTCGCGGA
TCGTGCCGCCTCCCACGGCCGTGACGGTGCCGACGATCCAATATTTCTAGAGTGCATGCAGTATTAAAGC
GAAAAAGGCATCCGTCAGGATGGCCTTCTGCTTAGCTAATCAGCGGCCGCACGCGTTGCGCTCGGTCGTT
CGGCTGCGGCGAGCGGTATCAGCTCACTCAAAGGCGGTAATACGGTTATCCACAGAATCAGGGGATAACG
CAGGAAAGAACATGTGAGCAAAAGGCCAGCAAAAGGCCAGGAACCGTAAAAAGGCCGCTNGNTCNNNCTN
NNNNNNCNCCCCCTGCCCCCTGACGAGCATCACAAAAATCGACGCTCAAGTCAGAGGTGGCGAAACCCGA
CAGGACTATAAAGATACCAGGCGTTTCCCCCTGGAAGCTCCCTCGTGCGCTCTCCTGTTCCGACCCTGCC
GCTTACGGATACCTGTCCGCCTTCTCCCTCGGAAG
