>Addgene plasmid #17969 | pMC1s | addgene partial sequence | sequence record 81556 | pBR322ori-F 5'-GGGAAACGCCTGGTATCTTT-3'
TTGAGCGTCGATTTTTGTGATGCTCGTCAGGGGGGCGGAGCCTATGGAAAAACGCCAGCAACGCGGCCTT
TTTACGGTTCCTGGCCTTTTGCTGGCCTTTTGCTCACATGTTCTTTCCTGCGTTATCCCCTGATTCTGTG
GATAACCGTATTACCGCCTTTGAGTGAGCTGATACCGCTCGCCGCAGCCGAACGACCGAGCGCAACGCGT
GCGGCCGCTGATTAGCTAAGCAGAAGGCCATCCTGACGGATGCCTTTTTCGCTTTAATACTGCATGCACT
CTAGAAATATTGGATCGTCGGCACCGTCACGGCCGTGGGAGGCGGCACGATCCGCGACGTGATGATCGGC
CGCATCCCCACGGTGCTGCGCAGTGAGCTCTACGCCATCCCGGCGTTGATCTGTGCGTTCGCACGCACAG
GCCCGGTGTGAGAAGGGTCTCTGACGAGCGGGAGAACCCACCCGGGGTGGGCGAGTTTGTCCTGCGTGTG
CTCGGTCGAGTAGGCTCTGGGAGTACCCGTGTGTACGACCAGCACGGCATACATCATTTCGACGCCGAGA
GATTCGCCGCCCGAAATGAGCACGATCCGCATGGTACCATCAGGAGGAATCACTTCGCAATGTCTAGATT
AGATAAAAGTAAAGTGATTAACAGCGCATTAGAGCTGCTTAATGAGGTCGGAATCGAAGGTTTAACAACC
CGTAAACTCGCCCAGAAGCTTGGTGTAGAGCAGCCTACATTGTATTGGCATGTAAAAAATAAGCGGGCCC
TGCTCGACGCCTTAGCCATTGAGATGTTAGATAGGCACCATACTCACTTTTGCCCTTTAGAAGGGGAAAG
CTGGCAAGATTTTTTACGTAATAACGCTAAAAGTTTTAGATGTGCTTTACTAAGTCATCGCGATGGAGCA
AAAGTACATTTAGGTACACGGCCTACAGAAAAA
